>Addgene plasmid #62083 | pET28-p53 (1-73) (72P) | addgene partial sequence | sequence record 103482 | T7 5'-TAATACGACTCACTATAGGG-3'
AATATTTTGTTTACTTTAAGAAGGAGATATACCATGGGCAGCAGCCATCATCATCATCATCACAGCAGCG
GCCTGGTGCCGCGCGGCAGCCATATGATGGAGGAGCCGCAGTCAGATCCTAGCGTCGAGCCCCCTCTGAG
TCAGGAAACATTTTCAGACCTATGGAAACTACTTCCTGAAAACAACGTTCTGTCCCCCTTGCCGTCCCAA
GCAATGGATGATTTGATGCTGTCCCCGGACGATATTGAACAATGGTTCACTGAAGACCCAGGTCCAGATG
AAGCTCCCAGAATGCCAGAGGCTGCTCCCCCCGTGTGACTCGAGCACCACCACCACCACCACTGAGATCC
GGCTGCTAACAAAGCCCGAAAGGAAGCTGAGTTGGCTGCTGCCACCGCTGAGCAATAACTAGCATAACCC
CTTGGGGCCTCTAAACGGGTCTTGAGGGGTTTTTTGCTGAAAGGAGGAACTATATCCGGATTGGCGAATG
GG
[124 nt withheld, positions 493-616]
C
[91 nt withheld, positions 618-708]
A
[49 nt withheld, positions 710-758]
CCTTTGACGTTGGAGTCCACGTTCTTT
