>Addgene plasmid #62083 | pET28-p53 (1-73) (72P) | addgene partial sequence | sequence record 103483 | T7term 5'-GCTAGTTATTGCTCAGCGG-3'
CCGGATCTCAGTGGTGGTGGTGGTGGTGCTCGAGTCACACGGGGGGAGCAGCCTCTGGCATTCTGGGAGC
TTCATCTGGACCTGGGTCTTCAGTGAACCATTGTTCAATATCGTCCGGGGACAGCATCAAATCATCCATT
GCTTGGGACGGCAAGGGGGACAGAACGTTGTTTTCAGGAAGTAGTTTCCATAGGTCTGAAAATGTTTCCT
GACTCAGAGGGGGCTCGACGCTAGGATCTGACTGCGGCTCCTCCATCATATGGCTGCCGCGCGGCACCAG
GCCGCTGCTGTGATGATGATGATGATGGCTGCTGCCCATGGTATATCTCCTTCTTAAAGTTAAACAAAAT
TATTTCTAGAGGGGAATTGTTATCCGCTCACAATTCCCCTATAGTGAGTCGTATTAATTTCGCGGGATCG
AGATCTCGATCCTCTACGCCGGACGCATCGTGGCCGGCATCACCGGCGCCACAGGTGCGGTTGCTGGCGC
CTATATCGCCGACATCACCGATGGGGAAGATCGGGCTCGCCACTTCGGGCTCATGAGCGCTTGTTTCGGC
GTGGGTATGGTGGCAGGCCCCGTGGCCGGGGGACTGTTGGGCGCCATCTCCTTGCATGCACCATTCCTTG
CGGCGGCGGTGCTCAACGGCCTCAACCTACTACTGGGCTGCTTCCTAATGCAGGAGTCGCATAAGGGAGA
GCGTCGAGATCCCG
