[The description below was written by a language model from this plasmid's Addgene catalogue record.]
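Description:
pET28-p53 (1-73) (72P) is a bacterial expression plasmid built on the Novagen pET28a backbone for producing a fragment of human p53 (TP53) in E. coli. It is selected with kanamycin and is recorded as low copy, with a total size of about 5.9 kb. No feature table accompanies the record, so backbone elements beyond those listed in the catalogue fields, such as the replication origin, are not itemised.

The insert is a 219 bp fragment encoding residues 1–73 of p53, which covers the N-terminal transactivation domain, with proline at position 72 (the 72P form of a well-known Pro/Arg polymorphic site). It was cloned between the NdeI and XhoI sites, both of which are retained. This places the coding sequence in frame behind the backbone's N-terminal His tag. Transcription is driven by the T7 promoter, so expression requires a host that supplies T7 RNA polymerase, typically a DE3 lysogen strain, whereas ordinary cloning strains are used only for propagation. The depositor notes a thrombin cleavage site. In the pET28a layout this lies between the His tag and the insert, allowing the tag to be removed after metal-affinity purification.

The stated purpose is expression of this p53 fragment in E. coli. The associated publication concerns NMR chemical shift and relaxation measurements on the p53 transactivation domain and its coupled folding and binding. This suggests the plasmid is used to make recombinant protein for structural and biophysical studies of this region and its interactions with binding partners.
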