Addgene plasmid #62083: pET28-p53 (1-73) (72P)
Purpose: Expression of human p53 (1-73) (72P) in e. coli
Depositing lab: Gary Daughdrill. Depositing organization: University of Idaho. Publication: NMR chemical shift and relaxation measurements provide evidence for the coupled folding and binding of the p53 transactivation domain. Vise PD, Baral B, Latos AJ, Daughdrill GW. Nucleic Acids Res. 2005 Apr 11;33(7):2061-77. Print 2005. 10.1093/nar/gki336 PubMed 15824059.
Backbone
  Vector backbone: pET28A
  Backbone manufacturer: Novagen
  Backbone size w/o insert (bp): 5639
  Total vector size (bp): 5900
  Vector type: Bacterial Expression
Growth in bacteria
  Bacterial resistance: Kanamycin, 50 μg/mL
  Growth temperature: 37°C
  Growth strain: DH5alpha
  Copy number: Low Copy
Gene/Insert
  Gene/Insert name: p53 (alt name: p53 (1-73) (72P))
  Species: H. sapiens (human)
  Insert size (bp): 219
  Mutation: contains TAD residues 1-73; 72P
  Entrez Gene: TP53 (a.k.a. BCC7, BMFS5, LFS1, P53, TRP53)
  Promoter: T7
  Tag / fusion protein: HIs (N terminal on backbone)
  Cloning method: Restriction Enzyme; 5′ cloning site NdeI (not destroyed); 3′ cloning site XhoI (not destroyed)
  Sequencing primers: 5′ T7; 3′ T7 term
Terms and licenses: Academic/Nonprofit Terms; Industry Terms: Not Available to Industry
Depositor comments: Includes a thrombin cleavage site
How to cite: pET28-p53 (1-73) (72P) was a gift from Gary Daughdrill (Addgene plasmid # 62083 ; http://n2t.net/addgene:62083 ; RRID:Addgene_62083)
